Addgene plasmid #233042: pLenti-CMV-eGFP-hTau E14-WPRE
Purpose: To Express a GFP human Tau E14 fusion protein from a CMV promoter
Depositing lab: Jonathan Ploski. Depositing organization: Pennsylvania State University, College of Medicine.
Backbone
  Vector backbone: pLenti
  Vector type: Lentiviral
Growth in bacteria
  Bacterial resistance: Ampicillin, 100 μg/mL
  Growth temperature: 37°C
  Growth strain: NEB Stable
  Copy number: High Copy
Gene/Insert
  Gene/Insert name: eGFP-hTau E14 fusion
  Species: H. sapiens (human), Synthetic
  Entrez Gene: MAPT (a.k.a. DDPAC, FTD1, FTDP-17, MAPTL, MSTD, MTBT1, MTBT2, PPND, PPP1R103, TAU, Tau-PHF6, tau-40)
  Tag / fusion protein: EGFP (N terminal on insert)
  Cloning method: Unknown
Resource information
  A portion of this plasmid was derived from a plasmid made by: pRK5-EGFP-Tau E14, Addgene plasmid #46907
Terms and licenses: Academic/Nonprofit Terms; Industry Terms: Not Available to Industry
How to cite: pLenti-CMV-eGFP-hTau E14-WPRE was a gift from Jonathan Ploski (Addgene plasmid # 233042 ; http://n2t.net/addgene:233042 ; RRID:Addgene_233042)
