[The description below was written by a language model from this plasmid's Addgene catalogue record and pLannotate feature annotations shown in this document.]
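Description:
pLenti-CMV-eGFP-hTau E14-WPRE is an 8.8 kb lentiviral transfer plasmid built on a pLenti backbone for expressing a fluorescently tagged human tau variant in mammalian cells. In bacteria it is maintained as a high-copy plasmid through a ColE1/pUC-type origin and selected with ampicillin via the β-lactamase gene. The backbone also carries an f1 origin, an SV40 origin, and remnants of a cloning-vector lac region (partial lacI, lac promoter/operator, lacZα fragment) along with T3, T7 and SP6 phage promoters.

The viral portion has a third-generation, self-inactivating layout. An RSV promoter replaces the U3 region to drive the truncated HIV-1 5' LTR, so genomic RNA can be produced without Tat. This is followed by the Ψ packaging signal with a partial gag sequence, the Rev response element for Rev-dependent nuclear export, and the cPPT/CTS, which aids nuclear import of the reverse-transcribed genome. The ΔU3 3' LTR inactivates LTR promoter activity after integration, and an SV40 polyadenylation signal lies downstream.

Between these elements, the CMV immediate-early enhancer and promoter drive EGFP fused to the N-terminus of the MAPT (tau) coding sequence, with a WPRE after the fusion to enhance transcript stability and expression. Short annotated fragments of CMV intron A, SP6 and an IgH signal sequence between the promoter and EGFP appear to be carryover from the pRK5-based source plasmid from which the insert was derived. The record does not define the "E14" changes. The stated purpose is expression of the GFP–human Tau E14 fusion, with the tag allowing visualization of the protein in transduced or transfected cells.
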