Features (pLannotate 1.2.2; 30 found; start..end, strand, type, name):
      1..589     +  rep_origin     ori: high-copy-number ColE1/pMB1/pBR322/pUC origin of replication
    772..864     +  CDS            lacI (fragment): lac repressor; lacI; The lac repressor binds to the lac operator to inhibit transcription in E. coli. This inhibition can be relieved by adding lactose or isopropyl-β-D-thiogalactopyranoside (IPTG).
    877..898     +  protein_bind   CAP binding site: CAP binding activates transcription in the presence of cAMP. E. coli catabolite activator protein
    913..943     +  promoter       lac promoter: promoter for the E. coli lac operon
    951..967     +  protein_bind   lac operator: The lac repressor binds to the lac operator to inhibit transcription in E. coli. This inhibition can be relieved by adding lactose or isopropyl-β-D-thiogalactopyranoside (IPTG). lac repressor encoded by lacI
   1012..1030    +  promoter       T3 promoter: promoter for bacteriophage T3 RNA polymerase
   1058..1284    +  promoter       RSV promoter: Rous sarcoma virus enhancer/promoter
   1285..1465    +  LTR            5' LTR (truncated): truncated 5' long terminal repeat (LTR) from HIV-1
   1512..1637    +  misc_feature   HIV-1 Ψ: packaging signal of human immunodeficiency virus type 1
   1621..1984    +  CDS            HIV-1 gag (fragment): gag protein from human immunodeficiency virus 1; gag
   2130..2363    +  misc_feature   RRE: The Rev response element (RRE) of HIV-1 allows for Rev-dependent mRNA export from the nucleus to the cytoplasm.
   2740..2840    +  CDS            Rev (fragment): human immunodeficiency virus 1 (HIV-1) Rev protein; rev; enhances nuclear export of unspliced and incompletely spliced viral mRNAs
   2859..2976    +  misc_feature   cPPT/CTS: central polypurine tract and central termination sequence of HIV-1
   2999..3302    +  enhancer       CMV enhancer: human cytomegalovirus immediate early enhancer
   3303..3506    +  promoter       CMV promoter: human cytomegalovirus (CMV) immediate early promoter
   3642..3685    +  intron         CMV intron (fragment): modified intron A from human cytomegalovirus
   3737..3755    +  promoter       SP6 promoter: promoter for bacteriophage SP6 RNA polymerase
   3759..3796    +  CDS            IgH signal sequence (fragment): signal sequence from the mouse immunoglobulin heavy chain variable region
   3837..4553    +  CDS            EGFP: EGFP is a basic (constitutively fluorescent) green fluorescent protein published in 1996, derived from Aequorea victoria. It is reported to be a rapidly-maturing weak dimer with moderate acid sensitivity.
   4560..5705    +  CDS            MAPT (fragment) (sequence partly withheld): TAU_SPECI - Experimental evidence at protein level: Swiss-Prot protein existence level 1. Promotes microtubule assembly and stability, and might be involved in the establishment and maintenance of neuronal polarity. The C-terminus binds axonal microtubules while the N-terminus binds neural plasma membrane components, suggesting that tau functions as a linker protein between both. Axonal polarity is predetermined by tau localization (in the neuronal cell) in the domain of the cell body defined by the centrosome. The short isoforms allow plasticity of the cytoskeleton whereas the longer isoforms
   5729..6317    +  misc_feature   WPRE: woodchuck hepatitis virus posttranscriptional regulatory element
   6376..6395    +  misc_feature   cPPT/CTS (fragment): central polypurine tract and central termination sequence of HIV-1
   6397..6630    +  LTR            3' LTR (ΔU3): self-inactivating 3' long terminal repeat (LTR) from HIV-1
   6702..6823    +  polyA_signal   SV40 poly(A) signal: SV40 polyadenylation signal
   6863..6998    +  rep_origin     SV40 ori: SV40 origin of replication
   7019..7037    -  promoter       T7 promoter: promoter for bacteriophage T7 RNA polymerase
   7045..7200    +  CDS            lacZα (fragment): LacZα fragment of β-galactosidase; lacZ fragment
   7205..7633    +  rep_origin     f1 ori (sequence partly withheld): f1 bacteriophage origin of replication; arrow indicates direction of (+) strand synthesis
   7686..7790    +  promoter       AmpR promoter: bla
   7791..8651    +  CDS            AmpR: β-lactamase; bla; confers resistance to ampicillin, carbenicillin, and related antibiotics
>Addgene plasmid #233042 | pLenti-CMV-eGFP-hTau E14-WPRE | addgene full sequence | sequence record 463775 | Addgene NGS Result
TTGAGATCCTTTTTTTCTGCGCGTAATCTGCTGCTTGCAAACAAAAAAACCACCGCTACCAGCGGTGGTT
TGTTTGCCGGATCAAGAGCTACCAACTCTTTTTCCGAAGGTAACTGGCTTCAGCAGAGCGCAGATACCAA
ATACTGTTCTTCTAGTGTAGCCGTAGTTAGGCCACCACTTCAAGAACTCTGTAGCACCGCCTACATACCT
CGCTCTGCTAATCCTGTTACCAGTGGCTGCTGCCAGTGGCGATAAGTCGTGTCTTACCGGGTTGGACTCA
AGACGATAGTTACCGGATAAGGCGCAGCGGTCGGGCTGAACGGGGGGTTCGTGCACACAGCCCAGCTTGG
AGCGAACGACCTACACCGAACTGAGATACCTACAGCGTGAGCTATGAGAAAGCGCCACGCTTCCCGAAGG
GAGAAAGGCGGACAGGTATCCGGTAAGCGGCAGGGTCGGAACAGGAGAGCGCACGAGGGAGCTTCCAGGG
GGAAACGCCTGGTATCTTTATAGTCCTGTCGGGTTTCGCCACCTCTGACTTGAGCGTCGATTTTTGTGAT
GCTCGTCAGGGGGGCGGAGCCTATGGAAAAACGCCAGCAACGCGGCCTTTTTACGGTTCCTGGCCTTTTG
CTGGCCTTTTGCTCACATGTTCTTTCCTGCGTTATCCCCTGATTCTGTGGATAACCGTATTACCGCCTTT
GAGTGAGCTGATACCGCTCGCCGCAGCCGAACGACCGAGCGCAGCGAGTCAGTGAGCGAGGAAGCGGAAG
AGCGCCCAATACGCAAACCGCCTCTCCCCGCGCGTTGGCCGATTCATTAATGCAGCTGGCACGACAGGTT
TCCCGACTGGAAAGCGGGCAGTGAGCGCAACGCAATTAATGTGAGTTAGCTCACTCATTAGGCACCCCAG
GCTTTACACTTTATGCTTCCGGCTCGTATGTTGTGTGGAATTGTGAGCGGATAACAATTTCACACAGGAA
ACAGCTATGACCATGATTACGCCAAGCGCGCAATTAACCCTCACTAAAGGGAACAAAAGCTGGAGCTGCA
AGCTTAATGTAGTCTTATGCAATACTCTTGTAGTCTTGCAACATGGTAACGATGAGTTAGCAACATGCCT
TACAAGGAGAGAAAAAGCACCGTGCATGCCGATTGGTGGAAGTAAGGTGGTACGATCGTGCCTTATTAGG
AAGGCAACAGACGGGTCTGACATGGATTGGACGAACCACTGAATTGCCGCATTGCAGAGATATTGTATTT
AAGTGCCTAGCTCGATACATAAACGGGTCTCTCTGGTTAGACCAGATCTGAGCCTGGGAGCTCTCTGGCT
AACTAGGGAACCCACTGCTTAAGCCTCAATAAAGCTTGCCTTGAGTGCTTCAAGTAGTGTGTGCCCGTCT
GTTGTGTGACTCTGGTAACTAGAGATCCCTCAGACCCTTTTAGTCAGTGTGGAAAATCTCTAGCAGTGGC
GCCCGAACAGGGACTTGAAAGCGAAAGGGAAACCAGAGGAGCTCTCTCGACGCAGGACTCGGCTTGCTGA
AGCGCGCACGGCAAGAGGCGAGGGGCGGCGACTGGTGAGTACGCCAAAAATTTTGACTAGCGGAGGCTAG
AAGGAGAGAGATGGGTGCGAGAGCGTCAGTATTAAGCGGGGGAGAATTAGATCGCGATGGGAAAAAATTC
GGTTAAGGCCAGGGGGAAAGAAAAAATATAAATTAAAACATATAGTATGGGCAAGCAGGGAGCTAGAACG
ATTCGCAGTTAATCCTGGCCTGTTAGAAACATCAGAAGGCTGTAGACAAATACTGGGACAGCTACAACCA
TCCCTTCAGACAGGATCAGAAGAACTTAGATCATTATATAATACAGTAGCAACCCTCTATTGTGTGCATC
AAAGGATAGAGATAAAAGACACCAAGGAAGCTTTAGACAAGATAGAGGAAGAGCAAAACAAAAGTAAGAC
CACCGCACAGCAAGCGGCCGCTGATCTTCAGACCTGGAGGAGGAGATATGAGGGACAATTGGAGAAGTGA
ATTATATAAATATAAAGTAGTAAAAATTGAACCATTAGGAGTAGCACCCACCAAGGCAAAGAGAAGAGTG
GTGCAGAGAGAAAAAAGAGCAGTGGGAATAGGAGCTTTGTTCCTTGGGTTCTTGGGAGCAGCAGGAAGCA
CTATGGGCGCAGCGTCAATGACGCTGACGGTACAGGCCAGACAATTATTGTCTGGTATAGTGCAGCAGCA
GAACAATTTGCTGAGGGCTATTGAGGCGCAACAGCATCTGTTGCAACTCACAGTCTGGGGCATCAAGCAG
CTCCAGGCAAGAATCCTGGCTGTGGAAAGATACCTAAAGGATCAACAGCTCCTGGGGATTTGGGGTTGCT
CTGGAAAACTCATTTGCACCACTGCTGTGCCTTGGAATGCTAGTTGGAGTAATAAATCTCTGGAACAGAT
TTGGAATCACACGACCTGGATGGAGTGGGACAGAGAAATTAACAATTACACAAGCTTAATACACTCCTTA
ATTGAAGAATCGCAAAACCAGCAAGAAAAGAATGAACAAGAATTATTGGAATTAGATAAATGGGCAAGTT
TGTGGAATTGGTTTAACATAACAAATTGGCTGTGGTATATAAAATTATTCATAATGATAGTAGGAGGCTT
GGTAGGTTTAAGAATAGTTTTTGCTGTACTTTCTATAGTGAATAGAGTTAGGCAGGGATATTCACCATTA
TCGTTTCAGACCCACCTCCCAACCCCGAGGGGACCCGACAGGCCCGAAGGAATAGAAGAAGAAGGTGGAG
AGAGAGACAGAGACAGATCCATTCGATTAGTGAACGGATCTCGACGGTATCGGTTAACTTTTAAAAGAAA
AGGGGGGATTGGGGGGTACAGTGCAGGGGAAAGAATAGTAGACATAATAGCAACAGACATACAAACTAAA
GAATTACAAAAACAAATTACAAAAATTCAAAATTTTATCGATAAGCTTGGGAGTTCCGCGTTACATAACT
TACGGTAAATGGCCCGCCTGGCTGACCGCCCAACGACCCCCGCCCATTGACGTCAATAATGACGTATGTT
CCCATAGTAACGCCAATAGGGACTTTCCATTGACGTCAATGGGTGGAGTATTTACGGTAAACTGCCCACT
TGGCAGTACATCAAGTGTATCATATGCCAAGTACGCCCCCTATTGACGTCAATGACGGTAAATGGCCCGC
CTGGCATTATGCCCAGTACATGACCTTATGGGACTTTCCTACTTGGCAGTACATCTACGTATTAGTCATC
GCTATTACCATGGTGATGCGGTTTTGGCAGTACATCAATGGGCGTGGATAGCGGTTTGACTCACGGGGAT
TTCCAAGTCTCCACCCCATTGACGTCAATGGGAGTTTGTTTTGGCACCAAAATCAACGGGACTTTCCAAA
ATGTCGTAACAACTCCGCCCCATTGACGCAAATGGGCGGTAGGCGTGTACGGTGGGAGGTCTATATAAGC
AGAGCTCGTTTAGTGAACCGTCAGATCGCCTGGAGACGCCATCCACGCTGTTTTGACCTCCATAGAAGAC
ACCGGGACCGATCCAGCCTCCGCGGCCGGGAACGGTGCATTGGAACGCGGATTCCCCGTGCCAAGAGTGA
CGTAAGTACCGCCTATAGAGTCTATAGGCCCACCCCCTTGGCTTCGTTAGAACGCGGCTACAATTAATAC
ATAACCTTATGTATCATACACATACGATTTAGGTGACACTATAGAATAACATCCACTTTGCCTTTCTCTC
CACAGGTGTCCACTCCCAGGTCCAACTGCACCTCGGTTCTATCGATGGTCGCCACCATGGTGAGCAAGGG
CGAGGAGCTGTTCACCGGGGTGGTGCCCATCCTGGTCGAGCTGGACGGCGACGTAAACGGCCACAAGTTC
AGCGTGTCCGGCGAGGGCGAGGGCGATGCCACCTACGGCAAGCTGACCCTGAAGTTCATCTGCACCACCG
GCAAGCTGCCCGTGCCCTGGCCCACCCTCGTGACCACCCTGACCTACGGCGTGCAGTGCTTCAGCCGCTA
CCCCGACCACATGAAGCAGCACGACTTCTTCAAGTCCGCCATGCCCGAAGGCTACGTCCAGGAGCGCACC
ATCTTCTTCAAGGACGACGGCAACTACAAGACCCGCGCCGAGGTGAAGTTCGAGGGCGACACCCTGGTGA
ACCGCATCGAGCTGAAGGGCATCGACTTCAAGGAGGACGGCAACATCCTGGGGCACAAGCTGGAGTACAA
CTACAACAGCCACAACGTCTATATCATGGCCGACAAGCAGAAGAACGGCATCAAGGTGAACTTCAAGATC
CGCCACAACATCGAGGACGGCAGCGTGCAGCTCGCCGACCACTACCAGCAGAACACCCCCATCGGCGACG
GCCCCGTGCTGCTGCCCGACAACCACTACCTGAGCAACCAGTCCGCCCTGAGCAAAGACCCCAACGAGAA
GCGCGATCACATGGTCCTGCTGGAGTTCGTGACCGCCGCCGGGATCACTCTCGGCATGGACGAGCTGTAC
AAGGGATCCGCTGAGCCCCGCCAGGAGTTCGAAGTGATGGAAGATCACGCTGGGACGTACGGGTTGGGGG
ACAGGAAAGATCAGGGGGGCTACACCATGCACCAAGACCAAGAGGGTGACACGGACGCTGGCCTGAAAGC
TGAAGAAGCAGGCATTGGAGACGAACCCAGCCTGGAAGACGAAGCTGCTGGTCACGTGACCCAAGCTCGC
ATGGTCAGTAAAAGCAAAGACGGGACTGGAAGCGATGACAAAAAAGCCAAGGGGGCTGATGGTAAAACGA
AGATCGCCGAACCGCGGGGAGCAGCCCCTCCAGGCCAGAAGGGCCAGGCCAACGCCACCAGGATTCCAGC
AAAAGAACCGCCCGCTCCAAAGGAACCACCCAGCTCTGGTGAACCTCCAAAATCAGGGGATCGCAGCGGC
TACAGCGAACCCGGCGAACCAGGCGAACCCGGCAGCCGCTCCCGCGAACCGTCCCTTCCAGAACCACCCA
CCCGGGAGCCCAAGAAGGTGGCAGTGGTCCGTGAGCCACCCAAGGAGCCGTCTTCCGCCAAGAGCCGCCT
G
[387 nt withheld, positions 5112-5498]
ACCCACAAGCTGACCTTCCGCGAGAACGCCAAAGCCAAGACAGACCACGGGGCGGAGATCGTGTACAAGG
AGCCAGTGGTGTCTGGGGACACGGAACCACGGCATCTCAGCAATGTCTCCTCCACCGGCAGCATCGACAT
GGTAGACGAGCCCCAGCTCGCCACGCTAGCTGACGAGGTGTCTGCCTCCCTGGCCAAGCAGGGTTTGTGA
ACCGGTTAGTAATGATCGACAATCAACCTCTGGATTACAAAATTTGTGAAAGATTGACTGGTATTCTTAA
CTATGTTGCTCCTTTTACGCTATGTGGATACGCTGCTTTAATGCCTTTGTATCATGCTATTGCTTCCCGT
ATGGCTTTCATTTTCTCCTCCTTGTATAAATCCTGGTTGCTGTCTCTTTATGAGGAGTTGTGGCCCGTTG
TCAGGCAACGTGGCGTGGTGTGCACTGTGTTTGCTGACGCAACCCCCACTGGTTGGGGCATTGCCACCAC
CTGTCAGCTCCTTTCCGGGACTTTCGCTTTCCCCCTCCCTATTGCCACGGCGGAACTCATCGCCGCCTGC
CTTGCCCGCTGCTGGACAGGGGCTCGGCTGTTGGGCACTGACAATTCCGTGGTGTTGTCGGGGAAGCTGA
CGTCCTTTCCATGGCTGCTCGCCTGTGTTGCCACCTGGATTCTGCGCGGGACGTCCTTCTGCTACGTCCC
TTCGGCCCTCAATCCAGCGGACCTTCCTTCCCGCGGCCTGCTGCCGGCTCTGCGGCCTCTTCCGCGTCTT
CGCCTTCGCCCTCAGACGAGTCGGATCTCCCTTTGGGCCGCCTCCCCGCCTGGCGATGGTACCTTTAAGA
CCAATGACTTACAAGGCAGCTGTAGATCTTAGCCACTTTTTAAAAGAAAAGGGGGGACTGGAAGGGCTAA
TTCACTCCCAACGAAGACAAGATCTGCTTTTTGCTTGTACTGGGTCTCTCTGGTTAGACCAGATCTGAGC
CTGGGAGCTCTCTGGCTAACTAGGGAACCCACTGCTTAAGCCTCAATAAAGCTTGCCTTGAGTGCTTCAA
GTAGTGTGTGCCCGTCTGTTGTGTGACTCTGGTAACTAGAGATCCCTCAGACCCTTTTAGTCAGTGTGGA
AAATCTCTAGCAGTAGTAGTTCATGTCATCTTATTATTCAGTATTTATAACTTGCAAAGAAATGAATATC
AGAGAGTGAGAGGAACTTGTTTATTGCAGCTTATAATGGTTACAAATAAAGCAATAGCATCACAAATTTC
ACAAATAAAGCATTTTTTTCACTGCATTCTAGTTGTGGTTTGTCCAAACTCATCAATGTATCTTATCATG
TCTGGCTCTAGCTATCCCGCCCCTAACTCCGCCCATCCCGCCCCTAACTCCGCCCAGTTCCGCCCATTCT
CCGCCCCATGGCTGACTAATTTTTTTTATTTATGCAGAGGCCGAGGCCGCCTCGGCCTCTGAGCTATTCC
AGAAGTAGTGAGGAGGCTTTTTTGGAGGCCTAGGGACGTACCCAATTCGCCCTATAGTGAGTCGTATTAC
GCGCGCTCACTGGCCGTCGTTTTACAACGTCGTGACTGGGAAAACCCTGGCGTTACCCAACTTAATCGCC
TTGCAGCACATCCCCCTTTCGCCAGCTGGCGTAATAGCGAAGAGGCCCGCACCGATCGCCCTTCCCAACA
GTTGCGCAGCCTGAATGGCGAATGGG
[124 nt withheld, positions 7205-7328]
C
[91 nt withheld, positions 7330-7420]
A
[49 nt withheld, positions 7422-7470]
CCTTTGACGTTGGAGTCCACGTTCTTT
[37 nt withheld, positions 7498-7534]
ACCCTATCTCGGTCTATTCTTTTGATTTATAAGGGATTTTGCCGATTTCGGCCTATTGGTTAAAAAATGA
GCTGATTTAACAAAAATTTAACGCGAATTTTAACAAAATATTAACGCTTACAATTTAGGTGGCACTTTTC
GGGGAAATGTGCGCGGAACCCCTATTTGTTTATTTTTCTAAATACATTCAAATATGTATCCGCTCATGAG
ACAATAACCCTGATAAATGCTTCAATAATATTGAAAAAGGAAGAGTATGAGTATTCAACATTTCCGTGTC
GCCCTTATTCCCTTTTTTGCGGCATTTTGCCTTCCTGTTTTTGCTCACCCAGAAACGCTGGTGAAAGTAA
AAGATGCTGAAGATCAGTTGGGTGCACGAGTGGGTTACATCGAACTGGATCTCAACAGCGGTAAGATCCT
TGAGAGTTTTCGCCCCGAAGAACGTTTTCCAATGATGAGCACTTTTAAAGTTCTGCTATGTGGCGCGGTA
TTATCCCGTATTGACGCCGGGCAAGAGCAACTCGGTCGCCGCATACACTATTCTCAGAATGACTTGGTTG
AGTACTCACCAGTCACAGAAAAGCATCTTACGGATGGCATGACAGTAAGAGAATTATGCAGTGCTGCCAT
AACCATGAGTGATAACACTGCGGCCAACTTACTTCTGACAACGATCGGAGGACCGAAGGAGCTAACCGCT
TTTTTGCACAACATGGGGGATCATGTAACTCGCCTTGATCGTTGGGAACCGGAGCTGAATGAAGCCATAC
CAAACGACGAGCGTGACACCACGATGCCTGTAGCAATGGCAACAACGTTGCGCAAACTATTAACTGGCGA
ACTACTTACTCTAGCTTCCCGGCAACAATTAATAGACTGGATGGAGGCGGATAAAGTTGCAGGACCACTT
CTGCGCTCGGCCCTTCCGGCTGGCTGGTTTATTGCTGATAAATCTGGAGCCGGTGAGCGTGGGTCTCGCG
GTATCATTGCAGCACTGGGGCCAGATGGTAAGCCCTCCCGTATCGTAGTTATCTACACGACGGGGAGTCA
GGCAACTATGGATGAACGAAATAGACAGATCGCTGAGATAGGTGCCTCACTGATTAAGCATTGGTAACTG
TCAGACCAAGTTTACTCATATATACTTTAGATTGATTTAAAACTTCATTTTTAATTTAAAAGGATCTAGG
TGAAGATCCTTTTTGATAATCTCATGACCAAAATCCCTTAACGTGAGTTTTCGTTCCACTGAGCGTCAGA
CCCCGTAGAAAAGATCAAAGGATCTTC
